>Addgene plasmid #9051 | pBABE puro H-Ras V12 | addgene full sequence | sequence record 170484 | Addgene NGS results
AAGTGCCACCTGCAGCCTGAATATGGGCCAAACAGGATATCTGTGGTAAGCAGTTCCTGCCCCGGCTCAG
GGCCAAGAACAGATGGAACAGCTGAATATGGGCCAAACAGGATATCTGTGGTAAGCAGTTCCTGCCCCGG
CTCAGGGCCAAGAACAGATGGTCCCCAGATGCGGTCCAGCCCTCAGCAGTTTCTAGAGAACCATCAGATG
TTTCCAGGGTGCCCCAAGGACCTGAAATGACCCTGTGCCTTATTTGAACTAACCAATCAGTTCGCTTCTC
GCTTCTGTTCGCGCGCTTCTGCTCCCCGAGCTCAATAAAAGAGCCCACAACCCCTCACTCGGGGCGCCAG
TCCTCCGATTGACTGAGTCGCCCGGGTACCCGTGTATCCAATAAACCCTCTTGCAGTTGCATCCGACTTG
TGGTCTCGCTGTTCCTTGGGAGGGTCTCCTCTGAGTGATTGACTACCCGTCAGCGGGGGTCTTTCATTTG
GGGGCTCGTCCGGGATCGGGAGACCCCTGCCCAGGGACCACCGACCCACCACCGGGAGGCAAGCTGGCCA
GCAACTTATCTGTGTCTGTCCGATTGTCTAGTGTCTATGACTGATTTTATGCGCCTGCGTCGGTACTAGT
TAGCTAACTAGCTCTGTATCTGGCGGACCCGTGGTGGAACTGACGAGTTCTGAACACCCGGCCGCAACCC
TGGGAGACGTCCCAGGGACTTTGGGGGCCGTTTTTGTGGCCCGACCTGAGGAAGGGAGTCGATGTGGAAT
CCGACCCCGTCAGGATATGTGGTTCTGGTAGGAGACGAGAACCTAAAACAGTTCCCGCCTCCGTCTGAAT
TTTTGCTTTCGGTTTGGAACCGAAGCCGCGCGTCTTGTCTGCTGCAGCGCTGCAGCATCGTTCTGTGTTG
TCTCTGTCTGACTGTGTTTCTGTATTTGTCTGAAAATTAGGGCCAGACTGTTACCACTCCCTTAAGTTTG
ACCTTAGGTCACTGGAAAGATGTCGAGCGGATCGCTCACAACCAGTCGGTAGATGTCAAGAAGAGACGTT
GGGTTACCTTCTGCTCTGCAGAATGGCCAACCTTTAACGTCGGATGGCCGCGAGACGGCACCTTTAACCG
AGACCTCATCACCCAGGTTAAGATCAAGGTCTTTTCACCTGGCCCGCATGGACACCCAGACCAGGTCCCC
TACATCGTGACCTGGGAAGCCTTGGCTTTTGACCCCCCTCCCTGGGTCAAGCCCTTTGTACACCCTAAGC
CTCCGCCTCCTCTTCCTCCATCCGCCCCGTCTCTCCCCCTTGAACCTCCTCGTTCGACCCCGCCTCGATC
CTCCCTTTATCCAGCCCTCACTCCTTCTCTAGGCGCCGGCCGGATCCCAGTGTGGTGGTACAGCTTGGGG
GGCCAGGGCCGGGGCCGAGCGATGACGGAATATAAGCTGGTGGTGGTGGGCGCCGTCGGTGTGGGCAAGA
GTGCGCTGACCATCCAGCTGATCCAGAACCATTTTGTGGACGAATACGACCCCACTATAGAGGATTCCTA
CCGGAAGCAGGTGGTCATTGATGGGGAGACGTGCCTGTTGGACATCCTGGATACCGCCGGCCAGGAGGAG
TACAGCGCCATGCGGGACCAGTACATGCGCACCGGGGAGGGCTTCCTGTGTGTGTTTGCCATCAACAACA
CCAAGTCTTTTGAGGACATCCACCAGTACAGGGAGCAGATCAAACGGGTGAAGGACTCGGATGACGTGCC
CATGGTGCTGGTGGGGAACAAGTGTGACCTGGCTGCACGCACTGTGGAATCTCGGCAGGCTCAGGACCTC
GCCCGAAGCTACGGCATCCCCTACATCGAGACCTCGGCCAAGACCCGGCAGGGAGTGGAGGATGCCTTCT
ACACGTTGGTGCGTGAGATCCGGCAGCACAAGCTGCGGAAGCTGAACCCTCCTGATGAGAGTGGCCCCGG
CTGCATGAGCTGCAAGTGTGTGCTCTCCTGACGCAGCACAAGCTCAGGACATGGAGGTGCCGGATGCAGG
AAGGAGGTGCAGACGGAAGGAGGAGGAAGGAAGGACGGAAGCAAGGAAGGAAGGAAGGGCTGCTGGAGCC
CAGTCACCCCCCAAGCTGTAGGAATTCGCCAGCACAGTGGTCGACCCTGTGGAATGTGTGTCAGTTAGGG
TGTGGAAAGTCCCCAGGCTCCCCAGCAGGCAGAAGTATGCAAAGCATGCATCTCAATTAGTCAGCAACCA
GGTGTGGAAAGTCCCCAGGCTCCCCAGCAGGCAGAAGTATGCAAAGCATGCATCTCAATTAGTCAGCAAC
CATAGTCCCGCCCCTAACTCCGCCCATCCCGCCCCTAACTCCGCCCAGTTCCGCCCATTCTCCGCCCCAT
GGCTGACTAATTTTTTTTATTTATGCAGAGGCCGAGGCCGCCTCGGCCTCTGAGCTATTCCAGAAGTAGT
GAGGAGGCTTTTTTGGAGGCCTAGGCTTTTGCAAAAAGCTTACCATGACCGAGTACAAGCCCACGGTGCG
CCTCGCCACCCGCGACGACGTCCCCAGGGCCGTACGCACCCTCGCCGCCGCGTTCGCCGACTACCCCGCC
ACGCGCCACACCGTCGATCCGGACCGCCACATCGAGCGGGTCACCGAGCTGCAAGAACTCTTCCTCACGC
GCGTCGGGCTCGACATCGGCAAGGTGTGGGTCGCGGACGACGGCGCCGCGGTGGCGGTCTGGACCACGCC
GGAGAGCGTCGAAGCGGGGGCGGTGTTCGCCGAGATCGGCCCGCGCATGGCCGAGTTGAGCGGTTCCCGG
CTGGCCGCGCAGCAACAGATGGAAGGCCTCCTGGCGCCGCACCGGCCCAAGGAGCCCGCGTGGTTCCTGG
CCACCGTCGGCGTCTCGCCCGACCACCAGGGCAAGGGTCTGGGCAGCGCCGTCGTGCTCCCCGGAGTGGA
GGCGGCCGAGCGCGCCGGGGTGCCCGCCTTCCTGGAGACCTCCGCGCCCCGCAACCTCCCCTTCTACGAG
CGGCTCGGCTTCACCGTCACCGCCGACGTCGAGGTGCCCGAAGGACCGCGCACCTGGTGCATGACCCGCA
AGCCCGGTGCCTGACGCCCGCCCCACGACCCGCAGCGCCCGACCGAAAGGAGCGCACGACCCCATGCATC
GATAAAATAAAAGATTTTATTTAGTCTCCAGAAAAAGGGGGGAATGAAAGACCCCACCTGTAGGTTTGGC
AAGCTAGCTTAAGTAACGCCATTTTGCAAGGCATGGAAAAATACATAACTGAGAATAGAGAAGTTCAGAT
CAAGGTCAGGAACAGATGGAACAGCTGAATATGGGCCAAACAGGATATCTGTGGTAAGCAGTTCCTGCCC
CGGCTCAGGGCCAAGAACAGATGGAACAGCTGAATATGGGCCAAACAGGATATCTGTGGTAAGCAGTTCC
TGCCCCGGCTCAGGGCCAAGAACAGATGGTCCCCAGATGCGGTCCAGCCCTCAGCAGTTTCTAGAGAACC
ATCAGATGTTTCCAGGGTGCCCCAAGGACCTGAAATGACCCTGTGCCTTATTTGAACTAACCAATCAGTT
CGCTTCTCGCTTCTGTTCGCGCGCTTCTGCTCCCCGAGCTCAATAAAAGAGCCCACAACCCCTCACTCGG
GGCGCCAGTCCTCCGATTGACTGAGTCGCCCGGGTACCCGTGTATCCAATAAACCCTCTTGCAGTTGCAT
CCGACTTGTGGTCTCGCTGTTCCTTGGGAGGGTCTCCTCTGAGTGATTGACTACCCGTCAGCGGGGGTCT
TTCACATGCAGCATGTATCAAAATTAATTTGGTTTTTTTTCTTAAGTATTTACATTAAATGGCCATAGTT
GCATTAATGAATCGGCCAACGCGCGGGGAGAGGCGGTTTGCGTATTGGGCGCTCTTCCGCTTCCTCGCTC
ACTGACTCGCTGCGCTCGGTCGTTCGGCTGCGGCGAGCGGTATCAGCTCACTCAAAGGCGGTAATACGGT
TATCCACAGAATCAGGGGATAACGCAGGAAAGAACATGTGAGCAAAAGGCCAGCAAAAGGCCAGGAACCG
TAAAAAGGCCGCGTTGCTGGCGTTTTTCCATAGGCTCCGCCCCCCTGACGAGCATCACAAAAATCGACGC
TCAAGTCAGAGGTGGCGAAACCCGACAGGACTATAAAGATACCAGGCGTTTCCCCCTGGAAGCTCCCTCG
TGCGCTCTCCTGTTCCGACCCTGCCGCTTACCGGATACCTGTCCGCCTTTCTCCCTTCGGGAAGCGTGGC
GCTTTCTCATAGCTCACGCTGTAGGTATCTCAGTTCGGTGTAGGTCGTTCGCTCCAAGCTGGGCTGTGTG
CACGAACCCCCCGTTCAGCCCGACCGCTGCGCCTTATCCGGTAACTATCGTCTTGAGTCCAACCCGGTAA
GACACGACTTATCGCCACTGGCAGCAGCCACTGGTAACAGGATTAGCAGAGCGAGGTATGTAGGCGGTGC
TACAGAGTTCTTGAAGTGGTGGCCTAACTACGGCTACACTAGAAGAACAGTATTTGGTATCTGCGCTCTG
CTGAAGCCAGTTACCTTCGGAAAAAGAGTTGGTAGCTCTTGATCCGGCAAACAAACCACCGCTGGTAGCG
GTGGTTTTTTTGTTTGCAAGCAGCAGATTACGCGCAGAAAAAAAGGATCTCAAGAAGATCCTTTGATCTT
TTCTACGGGGTCTGACGCTCAGTGGAACGAAAACTCACGTTAAGGGATTTTGGTCATGAGATTATCAAAA
AGGATCTTCACCTAGATCCTTTTGCGGCCGCAAATCAATCTAAAGTATATATGAGTAAACTTGGTCTGAC
AGTTACCAATGCTTAATCAGTGAGGCACCTATCTCAGCGATCTGTCTATTTCGTTCATCCATAGTTGCCT
GACTCCCCGTCGTGTAGATAACTACGATACGGGAGGGCTTACCATCTGGCCCCAGTGCTGCAATGATACC
GCGAGACCCACGCTCACCGGCTCCAGATTTATCAGCAATAAACCAGCCAGCCGGAAGGGCCGAGCGCAGA
AGTGGTCCTGCAACTTTATCCGCCTCCATCCAGTCTATTAATTGTTGCCGGGAAGCTAGAGTAAGTAGTT
CGCCAGTTAATAGTTTGCGCAACGTTGTTGCCATTGCTACAGGCATCGTGGTGTCACGCTCGTCGTTTGG
TATGGCTTCATTCAGCTCCGGTTCCCAACGATCAAGGCGAGTTACATGATCCCCCATGTTGTGCAAAAAA
GCGGTTAGCTCCTTCGGTCCTCCGATCGTTGTCAGAAGTAAGTTGGCCGCAGTGTTATCACTCATGGTTA
TGGCAGCACTGCATAATTCTCTTACTGTCATGCCATCCGTAAGATGCTTTTCTGTGACTGGTGAGTACTC
AACCAAGTCATTCTGAGAATAGTGTATGCGGCGACCGAGTTGCTCTTGCCCGGCGTCAATACGGGATAAT
ACCGCGCCACATAGCAGAACTTTAAAAGTGCTCATCATTGGAAAACGTTCTTCGGGGCGAAAACTCTCAA
GGATCTTACCGCTGTTGAGATCCAGTTCGATGTAACCCACTCGTGCACCCAACTGATCTTCAGCATCTTT
TACTTTCACCAGCGTTTCTGGGTGAGCAAAAACAGGAAGGCAAAATGCCGCAAAAAAGGGAATAAGGGCG
ACACGGAAATGTTGAATACTCATACTCTTCCTTTTTCAATATTATTGAAGCATTTATCAGGGTTATTGTC
TCATGAGCGGATACATATTTGAATGTATTTAGAAAAATAAACAAATAGGGGTTCCGCGCACATTTCCCCG
AA
Features (pLannotate 1.2.2; 12 found; start..end, strand, type, name):
     17..486     +  LTR            LTR: long terminal repeat from Moloney murine leukemia virus
    610..884     +  misc_feature   MESV Ψ (fragment): packaging signal of murine embryonic stem cell virus
    951..1367    +  CDS            gag (truncated): truncated Moloney murine leukemia virus (MMLV) gag gene lacking the start codon
   1422..1991    +  CDS            H-Ras (G12V): human oncoprotein generated by the G12V mutation in the small GTPase H-Ras
   2156..2485    +  promoter       SV40 promoter: SV40 enhancer and early promoter
   2495..3094    +  CDS            PuroR: puromycin N-acetyltransferase; pac from Streptomyces alboniger; confers resistance to puromycin
   3193..3314    +  LTR            3' LTR (ΔU3) (fragment): self-inactivating 3' long terminal repeat (LTR) from Moloney murine leukemia virus
   3315..3784    +  LTR            LTR: long terminal repeat from Moloney murine leukemia virus
   3850..3902    -  CDS            lacI (fragment): lac repressor; lacI; The lac repressor binds to the lac operator to inhibit transcription in E. coli. This inhibition can be relieved by adding lactose or isopropyl-β-D-thiogalactopyranoside (IPTG).
   4085..4673    -  rep_origin     ori: high-copy-number ColE1/pMB1/pBR322/pUC origin of replication
   4833..5693    -  CDS            AmpR: β-lactamase; bla; confers resistance to ampicillin, carbenicillin, and related antibiotics
   5694..5798    -  promoter       AmpR promoter: bla
