[The description below was written by a language model from this plasmid's Addgene catalogue record and pLannotate feature annotations shown in this document.]
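Description:
pBABE puro H-Ras V12 is a Moloney murine leukemia virus-based retroviral expression vector built on the pBabe puro backbone, designed to deliver a constitutively active form of human H-Ras into mammalian cells. In bacteria it is maintained as a high-copy plasmid through a ColE1/pUC-type origin of replication and selected with ampicillin via a β-lactamase gene driven by its own bla promoter.

The viral portion is flanked by MoMLV long terminal repeats. Downstream of the 5′ LTR lie a packaging signal (annotated as a MESV Ψ fragment) and a truncated gag segment lacking its start codon. Together these form an extended packaging region that promotes efficient encapsidation of the genomic transcript without producing Gag protein. The roughly 700 bp HRAS insert, cloned between BamHI and EcoRI sites that both remain intact, carries the G12V substitution, which locks the small GTPase in its active, signalling state. No dedicated internal promoter is annotated upstream of it, consistent with the pBabe design in which the 5′ LTR drives the gene of interest. An SV40 enhancer/early promoter then drives puromycin N-acetyltransferase, allowing puromycin selection of stably transduced cells. The feature table also flags a short fragment resembling a ΔU3 3′ LTR immediately before the full 3′ LTR, and a small lacI remnant in the backbone. These appear to be partial annotation matches rather than functional elements.

Because the vector lacks functional gag, pol and env genes, viral particles must be produced in a packaging system supplying these in trans. The construct is used for stable retroviral expression of oncogenic Ras.
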