Addgene plasmid #9051: pBABE puro H-Ras V12
Purpose: Retroviral expression of a constitutively active form of H-Ras
Depositing lab: William Hahn. Depositing organization: Dana-Farber Cancer Institute.
Backbone
  Vector backbone: pBabe puro
  Backbone size w/o insert (bp): 5169
  Vector type: Mammalian Expression, Retroviral
  Selectable markers: Puromycin
Growth in bacteria
  Bacterial resistance: Ampicillin, 100 μg/mL
  Growth temperature: 37°C
  Growth strain: DH5alpha
  Copy number: High Copy
Gene/Insert
  Gene/Insert name: Hras V12 (alt names: v-Ha-ras; Hras)
  Species: H. sapiens (human)
  Insert size (bp): 700
  Mutation: G12V, constitutively active
  Entrez Gene: HRAS (a.k.a. C-BAS/HAS, C-H-RAS, C-HA-RAS1, CTLO, H-RASIDX, HAMSV, HRAS1, RASH1, p21ras)
  Cloning method: Restriction Enzyme; 5′ cloning site BamHI (not destroyed); 3′ cloning site EcoRI (not destroyed)
  Sequencing primers: 5′ pBABE-5; 3′ pBABE-3
Resource information
  A portion of this plasmid was derived from a plasmid made by: Scott Lowe, Robert Weinberg
Terms and licenses: Academic/Nonprofit Terms; Industry Terms: Not Available to Industry
How to cite: pBABE puro H-Ras V12 was a gift from William Hahn (Addgene plasmid # 9051 ; http://n2t.net/addgene:9051 ; RRID:Addgene_9051)
