>Addgene plasmid #9051 | pBABE puro H-Ras V12 | addgene partial sequence | sequence record 43499 | pBABE-5
CAGTGTGGTGGTACAGCTTGGGGGGCCAGGGCCGGGGCCGAGCGATGACGGAATATAAGCTGGTGGTGGT
GGGCGCCGTCGGTGTGGGCAAGAGTGCGCTGACCATCCAGCTGATCCAGAACCATTTTGTGGACGAATAC
GACCCCACTATAGAGGATTCCTACCGGAAGCAGGTGGTCATTGATGGGGAGACGTGCCTGTTGGACATCC
TGGATACCGCCGGCCAGGAGGAGTACAGCGCCATGCGGGACCAGTACATGCGCACCGGGGAGGGCTTCCT
GTGTGTGTTTGCCATCAACAACACCAAGTCTTTTGAGGACATCCACCAGTACAGGGAGCAGATCAAACGG
GTGAAGGACTCGGATGACGTGCCCATGGTGCTGGTGGGGAACAAGTGTGACCTGGCTGCACGCACTGTGG
AATCTCGGCAGGCTCAGGACCTCGCCCGAAGCTACGGCATCCCCTACATCGAGACCTCGGCCAAGACCCG
GCAGGGAGTGGAGGATGCCTTCTACACGTTGGTGCGTGAGATCCGGCAGCACAAGCTGCGGAAGCTGAAC
CCTCCTGATGAGAGTGGCCCCGGCTGCATGAGCTGCAAGTGTGTGCTCTCCTGACGCAGCACAAGCTCAG
GACATGGAGGTGCCGGATGCAGGAAGGAGGTGCAGACGGAAGGAGGAGGAAGGAAGGACGGAAGCAAGGA
AGGAAGGAAGGGCTGCTGGAGCCCAGTCACCCCCCAAGCTGTAGGAATTCGCCAGCACAGTGGTCGACCC
TGTGGAATGTGT
